Addgene plasmid #16476: pSG5 PMS2-134
Depositing lab: Bert Vogelstein. Publication: A naturally occurring hPMS2 mutation can confer a dominant negative mutator phenotype. Nicolaides NC, Littman SJ, Modrich P, Kinzler KW, Vogelstein B. Mol Cell Biol. 1998 Mar . 18(3):1635-41. PubMed 9488480.
Backbone
  Vector backbone: pSG5
  Backbone manufacturer: Stratagene
  Backbone size w/o insert (bp): 4076
  Vector type: Mammalian Expression
Growth in bacteria
  Bacterial resistance: Ampicillin, 100 μg/mL
  Growth temperature: 37°C
  Growth strain: DH5alpha
  Copy number: High Copy
Gene/Insert
  Gene/Insert name: PMS2 1-134 (alt name: PMS2)
  Species: H. sapiens (human)
  Insert size (bp): 500
  Mutation: Codons 1-134
  Entrez Gene: PMS2 (a.k.a. HNPCC4, LYNCH4, MLH4, MMRCS4, PMS-2, PMS2CL, PMSL2)
  Cloning method: Restriction Enzyme; 5′ cloning site BamHI (not destroyed); 3′ cloning site BamHI (not destroyed)
  Sequencing primers: 5′ T7
Terms and licenses: Academic/Nonprofit Terms; Industry Terms: Not Available to Industry
How to cite: pSG5 PMS2-134 was a gift from Bert Vogelstein (Addgene plasmid # 16476 ; http://n2t.net/addgene:16476 ; RRID:Addgene_16476)
