[The description below was written by a language model from this plasmid's Addgene catalogue record.]
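Description:
pSG5 PMS2-134 is a mammalian expression plasmid built on the commercial pSG5 backbone (about 4.1 kb without insert), carrying a truncated human PMS2 coding fragment. It is propagated in E. coli as a high-copy plasmid under ampicillin selection. The record lists no mammalian selection marker. No feature table is provided, so the regulatory elements are not itemised. As generally known, pSG5 drives expression from the SV40 early promoter, with a β-globin intron and an SV40 polyadenylation signal. It also has a T7 promoter upstream of the cloning site, which fits the T7 sequencing primer listed and allows in vitro transcription of the insert.

The insert is roughly 500 bp and encodes only codons 1–134 of human PMS2, a DNA mismatch repair protein that partners with MLH1 and whose gene is linked to Lynch syndrome (hereditary nonpolyposis colorectal cancer). The fragment was cloned into a single BamHI site, which is retained at both junctions. Because the cloning was non-directional, insert orientation would have had to be confirmed. No epitope tag or reporter is recorded.

According to the title of the associated publication, the construct relates to a naturally occurring hPMS2 mutation that can confer a dominant negative mutator phenotype. The N-terminal fragment expressed here presumably corresponds to that truncated product. The plasmid is therefore suited to expressing the truncated protein in mammalian cells to test whether it interferes with endogenous mismatch repair, for example by increasing mutation rates or microsatellite instability in cells that are otherwise repair-proficient. It can also be compared with full-length PMS2 in studies of mismatch repair function.
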