>Addgene plasmid #16476 | pSG5 PMS2-134 | addgene partial sequence | sequence record 23099 | T7 5'-TAATACGACTCACTATAGGG-3'
CTGAGAGCTCGAGTACGAACCTGCTAAGGCCATCAAACCTATTGATCGGAAGTCAGTCCATCAGATTTGC
TCTGGGCAGGTGGTACTGAGTCTAAGCACTGCGGTAAAGGAGTTAGTAGAAAACAGTCTGGATGCTGGTG
CCACTAATATTGATCTAAAGCTTAAGGACTATGGAGTGGATCTTATTGAAGTTTCAGACAATGGATGTGG
GGTAGAAGAAGAAAACTTCGAAGGCTTAACTCTGAAACATCACACATCTAAGATTCAAGAGTTTGCCGAC
CTAACTCAGGTTGAAACTTTTGGCTTTCGGGGGGAAGCTCTGAGCTCACTTTGTGCACTGAGCGATGTCA
CCATTTCTACCTGCCACGCATCGGCGAAGGTTGGAACTTGAGGATCCAGATCTTATTAAAGCAGAACTTG
TTTATTGCAGCTTATAATGGTTACAAATAAAGCAATAGCATCACAAATTTCACAAATAAAGCATTTTTTT
CACTGCATTCTAGTTGTGGTTTGTCCAAACTCATCAATGTATCTTATCATGTCTGGTCGACTCTAGACTC
TTCCGCTTCCTCGCTCACTGACTCGCTGCGCTCGGTCGTTCGGCTGCGGCGAGCGGTATCAGCTCACTCA
AAGGCGGTAATACGGTTATCCACAGAATCAGGGGATAACGCANGAAAGAACATGTGAGCAAAAGGCCAGC
AAAAGGCCAGGAACCGTAAAAAGGCCGCGTTTGCTGGCGTTTTT
